Addgene plasmid #72291: pRK5-HA-FLCN
Purpose: overexpression
Depositing lab: David Sabatini. Depositing organization: Whitehead Institute for Biomedical Research. Publication: The folliculin tumor suppressor is a GAP for the RagC/D GTPases that signal amino acid levels to mTORC1. Tsun ZY, Bar-Peled L, Chantranupong L, Zoncu R, Wang T, Kim C, Spooner E, Sabatini DM. Mol Cell. 2013 Nov 21;52(4):495-505. doi: 10.1016/j.molcel.2013.09.016. Epub 2013 Oct 3. PubMed 24095279.
Backbone
  Vector backbone: pRK5
  Vector type: Mammalian Expression
Growth in bacteria
  Bacterial resistance: Ampicillin, 100 μg/mL
  Growth temperature: 37°C
  Growth strain: DH5alpha
  Copy number: Unknown
Gene/Insert
  Gene/Insert name: FLCN
  Species: H. sapiens (human)
  Insert size (bp): 1740
  GenBank ID: NM_144997.5 C
  Entrez Gene: FLCN (a.k.a. BHD, DENND8B, FLCL)
  Promoter: CMV
  Tag / fusion protein: HA (N terminal on backbone)
  Cloning method: Restriction Enzyme; 5′ cloning site Sal1 (unknown if destroyed); 3′ cloning site Not1 (unknown if destroyed)
  Sequencing primers: 5′ ATT TAG GTG ACA CTA TAG; 3′ TGT AAC CAT TAT AAG CTG
Terms and licenses: Academic/Nonprofit Terms; Industry Terms: Not Available to Industry
How to cite: pRK5-HA-FLCN was a gift from David Sabatini (Addgene plasmid # 72291 ; http://n2t.net/addgene:72291 ; RRID:Addgene_72291)
