[The description below was written by a language model from this plasmid's Addgene catalogue record and pLannotate feature annotations shown in this document.]
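Description:
pRK5-HA-FLCN is a mammalian expression plasmid of about 6.5 kb, built on the pRK5 backbone, for overexpressing human folliculin (FLCN, also known as BHD), a tumor suppressor. The roughly 1.74 kb FLCN coding sequence was inserted by restriction cloning between SalI and NotI sites. It sits downstream of the human cytomegalovirus immediate early enhancer and promoter, which drive strong constitutive transcription in mammalian cells. An SV40 polyadenylation signal follows the insert and terminates the transcript. The catalogue lists an N-terminal HA epitope tag supplied by the backbone, which allows the protein to be detected or immunoprecipitated with anti-HA antibodies. The automated feature table does not annotate the tag separately, but there is unannotated sequence just upstream of the FLCN open reading frame where it would be expected to lie. Between the promoter and the insert, the annotation also picks up a fragment of CMV intron A, an SP6 phage promoter that could be used for in vitro transcription, and a short match to an immunoglobulin heavy chain signal sequence. This last match is only a partial fragment and is probably a backbone remnant.

In E. coli the plasmid replicates from a high-copy ColE1/pUC-type origin and is selected with ampicillin through the β-lactamase gene. An M13 phage origin is present for single-stranded DNA production. The backbone also contains an SV40 enhancer and early promoter region, plus leftover pieces of cloning vectors: lacZα, lacI, rop and bom fragments and the lac promoter and operator. No mammalian selection marker is annotated, so the plasmid is best suited to transient transfection. The associated study examined folliculin as a GTPase-activating protein for RagC/D in amino acid signalling to mTORC1, which fits its use for tagged overexpression and interaction experiments.
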