Features (pLannotate 1.2.2; 20 found; start..end, strand, type, name):
      1..380     +  enhancer       CMV enhancer: human cytomegalovirus immediate early enhancer
    381..584     +  promoter       CMV promoter: human cytomegalovirus (CMV) immediate early promoter
    720..763     +  intron         CMV intron (fragment): modified intron A from human cytomegalovirus
    815..833     +  promoter       SP6 promoter: promoter for bacteriophage SP6 RNA polymerase
    837..874     +  CDS            IgH signal sequence (fragment): signal sequence from the mouse immunoglobulin heavy chain variable region
   1019..2755    +  CDS            FLCN: FLCN_HUMAN - Also known as BHD From Homo sapiens (Human).
   2805..2939    +  polyA_signal   SV40 poly(A) signal: SV40 polyadenylation signal
   3008..3365    +  promoter       SV40 promoter: SV40 enhancer and early promoter
   3384..3538    +  CDS            lacZα (fragment): LacZα fragment of β-galactosidase; lacZ fragment
   3544..3595    -  misc_feature   bom (fragment): basis of mobility region from pBR322
   3614..3994    +  rep_origin     M13 ori (sequence partly withheld): M13 bacteriophage origin of replication; arrow indicates direction of (+) strand synthesis
   4070..4119    -  misc_feature   bom (fragment): basis of mobility region from pBR322
   4221..4256    -  CDS            rop (fragment): Rop protein, which maintains plasmids at low copy number; rop
   4351..4455    +  promoter       AmpR promoter: bla
   4456..5316    +  CDS            AmpR: β-lactamase; bla; confers resistance to ampicillin, carbenicillin, and related antibiotics
   5487..6075    +  rep_origin     ori: high-copy-number ColE1/pMB1/pBR322/pUC origin of replication
   6258..6350    +  CDS            lacI (fragment): lac repressor; lacI; The lac repressor binds to the lac operator to inhibit transcription in E. coli. This inhibition can be relieved by adding lactose or isopropyl-β-D-thiogalactopyranoside (IPTG).
   6363..6384    +  protein_bind   CAP binding site: CAP binding activates transcription in the presence of cAMP. E. coli catabolite activator protein
   6399..6429    +  promoter       lac promoter: promoter for the E. coli lac operon
   6437..6453    +  protein_bind   lac operator: The lac repressor binds to the lac operator to inhibit transcription in E. coli. This inhibition can be relieved by adding lactose or isopropyl-β-D-thiogalactopyranoside (IPTG). lac repressor encoded by lacI
>Addgene plasmid #72291 | pRK5-HA-FLCN | addgene full sequence | sequence record 305782 | Addgene NGS Result
GACATTGATTATTGACTAGTTATTAATAGTAATCAATTACGGGGTCATTAGTTCATAGCCCATATATGGA
GTTCCGCGTTACATAACTTACGGTAAATGGCCCGCCTGGCTGACCGCCCAACGACCCCCGCCCATTGACG
TCAATAATGACGTATGTTCCCATAGTAACGCCAATAGGGACTTTCCATTGACGTCAATGGGTGGAGTATT
TACGGTAAACTGCCCACTTGGCAGTACATCAAGTGTATCATATGCCAAGTACGCCCCCTATTGACGTCAA
TGACGGTAAATGGCCCGCCTGGCATTATGCCCAGTACATGACCTTATGGGACTTTCCTACTTGGCAGTAC
ATCTACGTATTAGTCATCGCTATTACCATGGTGATGCGGTTTTGGCAGTACATCAATGGGCGTGGATAGC
GGTTTGACTCACGGGGATTTCCAAGTCTCCACCCCATTGACGTCAATGGGAGTTTGTTTTGGCACCAAAA
TCAACGGGACTTTCCAAAATGTCGTAACAACTCCGCCCCATTGACGCAAATGGGCGGTAGGCGTGTACGG
TGGGAGGTCTATATAAGCAGAGCTCGTTTAGTGAACCGTCAGATCGCCTGGAGACGCCATCCACGCTGTT
TTGACCTCCATAGAAGACACCGGGACCGATCCAGCCTCCGCGGCCGGGAACGGTGCATTGGAACGCGGAT
TCCCCGTGCCAAGAGTGACGTAAGTACCGCCTATAGAGTCTATAGGCCCACCCCCTTGGCTTCGTTAGAA
CGCGGCTACAATTAATACATAACCTTATGTATCATACACATACGATTTAGGTGACACTATAGAATAACAT
CCACTTTGCCTTTCTCTCCACAGGTGTCCACTCCCAGGTCCAACTGCACCTCGGTTCTATCGATTGAATT
CCCGAACCGACAGTCGGTCTCTTCACCAAGGCCATTCGCGCCACCATGGGCTACCCCTATGATGTGCCTG
ACTACGCAGATCTCAATGGTGGTGGTGGTGGGTCGACGATGAATGCCATCGTGGCTCTCTGCCACTTCTG
CGAGCTCCACGGCCCCCGCACTCTCTTCTGCACGGAGGTGCTGCACGCCCCACTTCCTCAAGGGGATGGG
AATGAGGACAGTCCCGGCCAGGGTGAGCAGGCGGAAGAAGAGGAAGGTGGCATTCAGATGAACAGTCGGA
TGCGTGCGCACAGCCCCGCAGAGGGGGCCAGCGTCGAGTCCAGCAGCCCGGGGCCCAAAAAGTCGGACAT
GTGCGAGGGCTGCCGGTCACTTGCTGCAGGGCACCCGGGATATATCAGCCATGATAAAGAGACCTCCATT
AAATACGTCAGCCACCAGCACCCCAGCCACCCCCAGCTCTTCAGCATTGTCCGCCAGGCCTGTGTCCGGA
GCCTGAGCTGTGAGGTCTGCCCTGGCCGTGAAGGCCCCATCTTCTTCGGAGATGAGCAGCACGGCTTTGT
GTTCAGCCACACCTTCTTCATCAAGGACAGCCTGGCCAGGGGCTTCCAGCGCTGGTACAGCATCATCACC
ATCATGATGGACCGGATCTACCTCATCAACTCCTGGCCCTTCCTGCTGGGGAAGGTCCGGGGAATCATCG
ATGAGCTCCAGGGCAAGGCGCTCAAGGTGTTTGAGGCAGAGCAGTTTGGATGCCCACAGCGTGCTCAGAG
GATGAACACAGCCTTCACGCCATTCCTACACCAGAGGAACGGCAACGCCGCCCGCTCGCTGACATCGCTG
ACAAGTGATGACAACCTGTGGGCGTGCCTGCACACCTCCTTTGCCTGGCTCCTGAAGGCGTGTGGCAGCC
GGCTGACCGAGAAGCTCCTGGAAGGTGCTCCGACCGAGGATACCTTGGTCCAGATGGAGAAGCTCGCTGA
TTTAGAAGAGGAATCAGAAAGCTGGGACAACTCTGAGGCTGAAGAGGAGGAGAAAGCCCCTGTGTTGCCA
GAGAGTACAGAAGGGCGGGAGCTGACCCAGGGCCCGGCAGAGTCCTCCTCTCTCTCAGGCTGTGGGAGCT
GGCAGCCCCGGAAGCTGCCAGTCTTCAAGTCCCTCCGGCACATGAGGCAGGTCCTGGGTGCCCCTTCTTT
CCGCATGCTGGCCTGGCACGTTCTCATGGGGAACCAGGTGATCTGGAAAAGCAGAGACGTGGACCTCGTC
CAGTCAGCTTTTGAAGTACTTCGGACCATGCTTCCCGTGGGCTGCGTCCGCATCATCCCATACAGCAGCC
AGTACGAGGAGGCCTATCGGTGCAACTTCCTGGGGCTCAGCCCGCACGTGCAGATCCCCCCCCACGTGCT
CTCCTCAGAGTTTGCTGTCATCGTGGAGGTCCACGCAGCCGCACGTTCCACCCTCCACCCTGTGGGGTGT
GAGGATGACCAGTCTCTCAGCAAGTACGAGTTTGTGGTGACCAGTGGGAGCCCTGTAGCTGCAGACCGAG
TGGGCCCCACCATCCTGAATAAGATTGAAGCGGCTCTGACCAACCAGAACCTGTCTGTGGATGTGGTGGA
CCAGTGCCTCGTCTGCCTCAAGGAGGAGTGGATGAACAAAGTGAAGGTGCTTTTTAAGTTCACCAAGGTG
GACAGTCGCCCCAAAGAGGACACACAGAAGCTGCTGAGCATCCTGGGTGCGTCCGAGGAGGACAATGTCA
AGCTGCTGAAGTTCTGGATGACTGGCCTGAGCAAGACCTACAAGTCACACCTCATGTCCACGGTCCGCAG
CCCCACAGCCTCGGAGTCTCGGAACTGAGCGGCCGCTAAGTAAGTAAGGATCCCCAGCTTGGCCGCCATG
GCCCAACTTGTTTATTGCAGCTTATAATGGTTACAAATAAAGCAATAGCATCACAAATTTCACAAATAAA
GCATTTTTTTCACTGCATTCTAGTTGTGGTTTGTCCAAACTCATCAATGTATCTTATCATGTCTGGATCG
GGAATTAATTCGGCGCAGCACCATGGCCTGAAATAACCTCTGAAAGAGGAACTTGGTTAGGTACCTTCTG
AGGCGGAAAGAACCAGCTGTGGAATGTGTGTCAGTTAGGGTGTGGAAAGTCCCCAGGCTCCCCAGCAGGC
AGAAGTATGCAAAGCATGCATCTCAATTAGTCAGCAACCAGGTGTGGAAAGTCCCCAGGCTCCCCAGCAG
GCAGAAGTATGCAAAGCATGCATCTCAATTAGTCAGCAACCATAGTCCCGCCCCTAACTCCGCCCATCCC
GCCCCTAACTCCGCCCAGTTCCGCCCATTCTCCGCCCCATGGCTGACTAATTTTTTTTATTTATGCAGAG
GCCGAGGCCGCCTCGGCCTCTGAGCTATTCCAGAAGTAGTGAGGAGGCTTTTTTGGAGGCCTAGGCTTTT
GCAAAAAGCTGTTAACAGCTTGGCACTGGCCGTCGTTTTACAACGTCGTGACTGGGAAAACCCTGGCGTT
ACCCAACTTAATCGCCTTGCAGCACATCCCCCTTTCGCCAGCTGGCGTAATAGCGAAGAGGCCCGCACCG
ATCGCCCTTCCCAACAGTTGCGCAGCCTGAATGGCGAATGGCGCCTGATGCGGTATTTTCTCCTTACGCA
TCTGTGCGGTATTTCACACCGCATA
[142 nt withheld, positions 3596-3737]
C
[141 nt withheld, positions 3739-3879]
CCTTTGACGTTGGAGTCCACGTTCTTT
[37 nt withheld, positions 3907-3943]
ACCCTATCTCGGGCTATTCTTTTGATTTATAAGGGATTTTGCCGATTTCGGCCTATTGGTTAAAAAATGA
GCTGATTTAACAAAAATTTAACGCGAATTTTAACAAAATATTAACGTTTACAATTTTATGGTGCACTCTC
AGTACAATCTGCTCTGATGCCGCATAGTTAAGCCAGCCCCGACACCCGCCAACACCCGCTGACGCGCCCT
GACGGGCTTGTCTGCTCCCGGCATCCGCTTACAGACAAGCTGTGACCGTCTCCGGGAGCTGCATGTGTCA
GAGGTTTTCACCGTCATCACCGAAACGCGCGAGACGAAAGGGCCTCGTGATACGCCTATTTTTATAGGTT
AATGTCATGATAATAATGGTTTCTTAGACGTCAGGTGGCACTTTTCGGGGAAATGTGCGCGGAACCCCTA
TTTGTTTATTTTTCTAAATACATTCAAATATGTATCCGCTCATGAGACAATAACCCTGATAAATGCTTCA
ATAATATTGAAAAAGGAAGAGTATGAGTATTCAACATTTCCGTGTCGCCCTTATTCCCTTTTTTGCGGCA
TTTTGCCTTCCTGTTTTTGCTCACCCAGAAACGCTGGTGAAAGTAAAAGATGCTGAAGATCAGTTGGGTG
CACGAGTGGGTTACATCGAACTGGATCTCAACAGCGGTAAGATCCTTGAGAGTTTTCGCCCCGAAGAACG
TTTTCCAATGATGAGCACTTTTAAAGTTCTGCTATGTGGCGCGGTATTATCCCGTATTGACGCCGGGCAA
GAGCAACTCGGTCGCCGCATACACTATTCTCAGAATGACTTGGTTGAGTACTCACCAGTCACAGAAAAGC
ATCTTACGGATGGCATGACAGTAAGAGAATTATGCAGTGCTGCCATAACCATGAGTGATAACACTGCGGC
CAACTTACTTCTGACAACGATCGGAGGACCGAAGGAGCTAACCGCTTTTTTGCACAACATGGGGGATCAT
GTAACTCGCCTTGATCGTTGGGAACCGGAGCTGAATGAAGCCATACCAAACGACGAGCGTGACACCACGA
TGCCTGTAGCAATGGCAACAACGTTGCGCAAACTATTAACTGGCGAACTACTTACTCTAGCTTCCCGGCA
ACAATTAATAGACTGGATGGAGGCGGATAAAGTTGCAGGACCACTTCTGCGCTCGGCCCTTCCGGCTGGC
TGGTTTATTGCTGATAAATCTGGAGCCGGTGAGCGTGGGTCTCGCGGTATCATTGCAGCACTGGGGCCAG
ATGGTAAGCCCTCCCGTATCGTAGTTATCTACACGACGGGGAGTCAGGCAACTATGGATGAACGAAATAG
ACAGATCGCTGAGATAGGTGCCTCACTGATTAAGCATTGGTAACTGTCAGACCAAGTTTACTCATATATA
CTTTAGATTGATTTAAAACTTCATTTTTAATTTAAAAGGATCTAGGTGAAGATCCTTTTTGATAATCTCA
TGACCAAAATCCCTTAACGTGAGTTTTCGTTCCACTGAGCGTCAGACCCCGTAGAAAAGATCAAAGGATC
TTCTTGAGATCCTTTTTTTCTGCGCGTAATCTGCTGCTTGCAAACAAAAAAACCACCGCTACCAGCGGTG
GTTTGTTTGCCGGATCAAGAGCTACCAACTCTTTTTCCGAAGGTAACTGGCTTCAGCAGAGCGCAGATAC
CAAATACTGTTCTTCTAGTGTAGCCGTAGTTAGGCCACCACTTCAAGAACTCTGTAGCACCGCCTACATA
CCTCGCTCTGCTAATCCTGTTACCAGTGGCTGCTGCCAGTGGCGATAAGTCGTGTCTTACCGGGTTGGAC
TCAAGACGATAGTTACCGGATAAGGCGCAGCGGTCGGGCTGAACGGGGGGTTCGTGCACACAGCCCAGCT
TGGAGCGAACGACCTACACCGAACTGAGATACCTACAGCGTGAGCTATGAGAAAGCGCCACGCTTCCCGA
AGGGAGAAAGGCGGACAGGTATCCGGTAAGCGGCAGGGTCGGAACAGGAGAGCGCACGAGGGAGCTTCCA
GGGGGAAACGCCTGGTATCTTTATAGTCCTGTCGGGTTTCGCCACCTCTGACTTGAGCGTCGATTTTTGT
GATGCTCGTCAGGGGGGCGGAGCCTATGGAAAAACGCCAGCAACGCGGCCTTTTTACGGTTCCTGGCCTT
TTGCTGGCCTTTTGCTCACATGTTCTTTCCTGCGTTATCCCCTGATTCTGTGGATAACCGTATTACCGCC
TTTGAGTGAGCTGATACCGCTCGCCGCAGCCGAACGACCGAGCGCAGCGAGTCAGTGAGCGAGGAAGCGG
AAGAGCGCCCAATACGCAAACCGCCTCTCCCCGCGCGTTGGCCGATTCATTAATGCAGCTGGCACGACAG
GTTTCCCGACTGGAAAGCGGGCAGTGAGCGCAACGCAATTAATGTGAGTTAGCTCACTCATTAGGCACCC
CAGGCTTTACACTTTATGCTTCCGGCTCGTATGTTGTGTGGAATTGTGAGCGGATAACAATTTCACACAG
GAAACAGCTATGACATGATTACGAATTAATTCGAGCTCGCCC
