>Addgene plasmid #72291 | pRK5-HA-FLCN | depositor partial sequence | sequence record 132280 | insert
ATGAATGCCATCGTGGCTCTCTGCCACTTCTGCGAGCTCCACGGCCCCCGCACTCTCTTCTGCACGGAGG
TGCTGCACGCCCCACTTCCTCAAGGGGATGGGAATGAGGACAGTCCTGGCCAGGGTGAGCAGGCGGAAGA
AGAGGAAGGTGGCATTCAGATGAACAGTCGGATGCGTGCGCACAGCCCCGCAGAGGGGGCCAGCGTCGAG
TCCAGCAGCCCGGGGCCCAAAAAGTCGGACATGTGCGAGGGCTGCCGGTCACTTGCTGCAGGGCACCCGG
GATATATCAGCCATGATAAAGAGACCTCCATTAAATACGTCAGCCACCAGCACCCCAGCCACCCCCAGCT
CTTCAGCATTGTCCGCCAGGCCTGTGTCCGGAGCCTGAGCTGTGAGGTCTGCCCTGGCCGTGAAGGCCCC
ATCTTCTTCGGAGATGAGCAGCACGGCTTTGTGTTCAGCCACACCTTCTTCATCAAGGACAGCCTGGCCA
GGGGCTTCCAGCGCTGGTACAGCATCATCACCATCATGATGGACCGGATCTACCTCATCAACTCCTGGCC
CTTCCTGCTGGGGAAGGTCCGGGGAATCATCGATGAGCTCCAGGGCAAGGCGCTCAAGGTGTTTGAGGCA
GAGCAGTTTGGATGCCCACAGCGTGCTCAGAGGATGAACACAGCCTTCACGCCATTCCTACACCAGAGGA
ACGGCAACGCCGCCCGCTCGCTGACATCGCTGACAAGTGATGACAACCTGTGGGCGTGCCTGCACACCTC
CTTTGCCTGGCTCCTGAAGGCGTGTGGCAGCCGGCTGACCGAGAAGCTCCTGGAAGGTGCTCCGACCGAG
GATACCTTGGTCCAGATGGAGAAGCTCGCTGATTTAGAAGAGGAATCAGAAAGCTGGGACAACTCTGAGG
CTGAAGAGGAGGAGAAAGCCCCTGTGTTGCCAGAGAGTACAGAAGGGCGGGAGCTGACCCAGGGCCCGGC
AGAGTCCTCCTCTCTCTCAGGCTGTGGGAGCTGGCAGCCCCGGAAGCTGCCAGTCTTCAAGTCCCTCCGG
CACATGAGGCAGGTCCTGGGTGCCCCTTCTTTCCGCATGCTGGCCTGGCACGTTCTCATGGGGAACCAGG
TGATCTGGAAAAGCAGAGACGTGGACCTCGTCCAGTCAGCTTTTGAAGTACTTCGGACCATGCTTCCCGT
GGGCTGCGTCCGCATCATCCCATACAGCAGCCAGTACGAGGAGGCCTATCGGTGCAACTTCCTGGGGCTC
AGCCCGCACGTGCAGATCCCCCCCCACGTGCTCTCCTCAGAGTTTGCTGTCATCGTGGAGGTCCACGCAG
CCGCACGTTCCACCCTCCACCCTGTGGGGTGTGAGGATGACCAGTCTCTCAGCAAGTACGAGTTTGTGGT
GACCAGTGGGAGCCCTGTAGCTGCAGACCGAGTGGGCCCCACCATCCTGAATAAGATTGAAGCGGCTCTG
ACCAACCAGAACCTGTCTGTGGATGTGGTGGACCAGTGCCTCGTCTGCCTCAAGGAGGAGTGGATGAACA
AAGTGAAGGTGCTTTTTAAGTTCACCAAGGTGGACAGTCGACCCAAAGAGGACACACAGAAGCTGCTGAG
CATCCTGGGTGCGTCCGAGGAGGACAATGTCAAGCTGCTGAAGTTCTGGATGACTGGCCTGAGCAAGACC
TACAAGTCACACCTCATGTCCACGGTCCGCAGCCCCACAGCCTCGGAGTCTCGGAACTGA
