>Addgene plasmid #72291 | pRK5-HA-FLCN | addgene partial sequence | sequence record 134800 | SV40pA-R 5'-GAAATTTGTGATGCTATTGC-3'
ACTCCGAGGCTGTGGGGCTGCGGACCGTGGACATGAGGTGTGACTTGTAGGTCTTGCTCAGGCCAGTCAT
CCAGAACTTCAGCAGCTTGACATTGTCCTCCTCGGACGCACCCAGGATGCTCAGCAGCTTCTGTGTGTCC
TCTTTGGGGCGACTGTCCACCTTGGTGAACTTAAAAAGCACCTTCACTTTGTTCATCCACTCCTCCTTGA
GGCAGACGAGGCACTGGTCCACCACATCCACAGACAGGTTCTGGTTGGTCAGAGCCGCTTCAATCTTATT
CAGGATGGTGGGGCCCACTCGGTCTGCAGCTACAGGGCTCCCACTGGTCACCACAAACTCGTACTTGCTG
AGAGACTGGTCATCCTCACACCCCACAGGGTGGAGGGTGGAACGTGCGGCTGCGTGGACCTCCACGATGA
CAGCAAACTCTGAGGAGAGCACGTGGGGGGGGATCTGCACGTGCGGGCTGAGCCCCAGGAAGTTGCACCG
ATAGGCCTCCTCGTACTGGCTGCTGTATGGGATGATGCGGACGCAGCCCACGGGAAGCATGGTCCGAA
