>Addgene plasmid #72291 | pRK5-HA-FLCN | addgene partial sequence | sequence record 135637 | SP6 5'-ATTTAGGTGACACTATAG-3'
TCCACTCCCAGGTCCAACTGCACCTCGGTTCTATCGATTGAATTCCCGAACCGACAGTCGGTCTCTTCAC
CAAGGCCATTCGCGCCACCATGGGCTACCCCTATGATGTGCCTGACTACGCAGATCTCAATGGTGGTGGT
GGTGGGTCGACGATGAATGCCATCGTGGCTCTCTGCCACTTCTGCGAGCTCCACGGCCCCCGCACTCTCT
TCTGCACGGAGGTGCTGCACGCCCCACTTCCTCAAGGGGATGGGAATGAGGACAGTCCCGGCCAGGGTGA
GCAGGCGGAAGAAGAGGAAGGTGGCATTCAGATGAACAGTCGGATGCGTGCGCACAGCCCCGCAGAGGGG
GCCAGCGTCGAGTCCAGCAGCCCGGGGCCCAAAAAGTCGGACATGTGCGAGGGCTGCCGGTCACTTGCTG
CAGGGCACCCGGGATATATCAGCCATGATAAAGAGACCTCCATTAAATACGTCAGCCACCAGCACCCCAG
CCACCCCCAGCTCTTCAGCATTGTCCGCCAGGCCTGTGTCCGGAGCCTGAGCTGTGAGGTCTGCCCTGGC
CGTGAAGGCCCCATCTTCTTCGGAGATGAGCAGCACGGCTTTGTGTTCAGCCACACCTTCTTCATCAAGG
ACAGCCTGGCCAGGGGCTTCCAGCGCTGGTACAGCATCATCACCATCATGATGGACCGGATCTACCTCAT
CAACTCCTGGCCCTTCCTGCTGGGGAAGGTCCGGGGAATCATCGATGAGCTCCAGGGCAAGGCGCTCAAG
GTGTTTGAGGCAGAGCAGTTTGGATGCCCACAGCGTGCTCAGAGGATGAACACAGCCTTCACGCCATTCC
TACACCAGAGGAACGGCAACGCCGCCCGCTCGCTGACATCGCTGACAAGTGATGACAACCTGTGGGCGTG
CCTGC
